>Addgene plasmid #63478 | pFusB2-9 | depositor partial sequence | sequence record 105474 | pFUSB2_GA
AGTCTTAAGCGTCTCATGGCCTGACCCCGGACCAAGTGGTGGCTATCGCCAGCAACAATGGCGGCAAGCA
AGCGCTCGAAACGGTGCAGCGGCTGTTGCCGGTGCTGTGCCAGGACCATGGCCTGACCCCGGACCAAGTG
GTGGCTATCGCCAGCAACATTGGCGGCAAGCAAGCGCTCGAAACGGTGCAGCGGCTGTTGCCGGTGCTGT
GCCAGGACCATGGCCTGACCCCGGACCAAGTGGTGGCTATCGAGACGTC
