>Addgene plasmid #63478 | pFusB2-9 | depositor partial sequence | sequence record 105475 | FusB2
CGTCTCATGGCCTGACCCCGGACCAAGTGGTGGCTATCGAGACCGGCGCCGCTACAGGGCGCGTCCCATT
CGCCATTCAGGCTGCGCAACTGTTGGGAAGGGCGATCGGTGCGGGCCTCTTCGCTATTACGCCAGCTGGC
GAAAGGGGGATGTGCTGCAAGGCGATTAAGTTGGGTAACGCCAGGGTTTTCCCAGTCACGACGTTGTAAA
ACGACGGCCAGTGAGCGCGCGTAATACGACTCACTATAGGGCGAATTGGGTACCGGGCCCCCCCTCGAGG
TCCTCCAGCTTTTGTTCCCTTTAGTGAGGGTTAATTGCGCGCTTGGCGTAATCATGGTCATAGCTGTTTC
CTGTGTGAAATTGTTATCCGCTCACAATTCCACACAACATACGAGCCGGAAGCATAAAGTGTAAAGCCTG
GGGTGCCTAATGAGTGAGCTAACTCACATTAATTGCGTTGCGCTCACTGCCCGCTTTCCACCGGTGGTCT
CAGGACCATGGCCTGACCCCGGACCAAGTGGTGGCTATCGAGACGTCTAGACCAGCCAGGACAGAAATGC
CTCGACTTCGCTGCTACCCAAGGTTGCCGGGTGACGCACACCGTGGAAACGGATGAAGGCACGAACCCAG
TGGACATAAGCCTGTTCGGTTCGTAAGCTGTAATGCAAGTAGCGTATGCGCTCACGCAACTGGTCCAGAA
CCTTGACCGAACGCAGCGGTGGTAACGGCGCAGTGGCGGTTTTCATGGCTTGTTATGACTGTTTTTTTGG
GGTACAGTCTATGCCTCGGGCATCCAAGCAGCAAGCGCGTTACGCCGTGGGTCGATGTTTGATGTTATGG
AGCAGCAACGATGTTACGCAGCAGGGCAGTCGCCCTAAAACAAAGTTAAACATTATGAGGGAAGCGGTGA
TCGCCGAAGTATCGACTCAACTATCAGAGGTAGTTGGCGTCATCGAGCGCCATCTCGAACCGACGTTGCT
GGCCGTACATTTGTACGGCTCCGCAGTGGATGGCGGCCTGAAGCCACACAGTGATATTGATTTGCTGGTT
ACGGTGACCGTAAGGCTTGATGAAACAACGCGGCGAGCTTTGATCAACGACCTTTTGGAAACTTCGGCTT
CCCCTGGAGAGAGCGAGATTCTCCGCGCTGTAGAAGTCACCATTGTTGTGCACGACGACATCATTCCGTG
GCGTTATCCAGCTAAGCGCGAACTGCAATTTGGAGAATGGCAGCGCAATGACATTCTTGCAGGTATCTTC
GAGCCAGCCACGATCGACATTGATCTGGCTATCTTGCTGACAAAAGCAAGAGAACATAGCGTTGCCTTGG
TAGGTCCAGCGGCGGAGGAACTCTTTGATCCGGTTCCTGAACAGGATCTATTTGAGGCGCTAAATGAAAC
CTTAACGCTATGGAACTCGCCGCCCGACTGGGCTGGCGATGAGCGAAATGTAGTGCTTACGTTGTCCCGC
ATTTGGTACAGCGCAGTAACCGGCAAAATCGCGCCGAAGGATGTCGCTGCCGACTGGGCAATGGAGCGCC
TGCCGGCCCAGTATCAGCCCGTCATACTTGAAGCTAGACAGGCTTATCTTGGACAAGAAGAAGATCGCTT
GGCCTCGCGCGCAGATCAGTTGGAAGAATTTGTCCACTACGTGAAAGGCGAGATCACCAAGGTAGTCGGC
AAATAACCCTCGAGCCACCCATGACCAAAATCCCTTAACGTGAGTTACGCGTCGTTCCACTGAGCGTCAG
ACCCCGTAGAAAAGATCAAAGGATCTTCTTGAGATCCTTTTTTTCTGCGCGTAATCTGCTGCTTGCAAAC
AAAAAAACCACCGCTACCAGCGGTGGTTTGTTTGCCGGATCAAGAGCTACCAACTCTTTTTCCGAAGGTA
ACTGGCTTCAGCAGAGCGCAGATACCAAATACTGTCCTTCTAGTGTAGCCGTAGTTAGGCCACCACTTCA
AGAACTCTGTAGCACCGCCTACATACCTCGCTCTGCTAATCCTGTTACCAGTGGCTGCTGCCAGTGGCGA
TAAGTCGTGTCTTACCGGGTTGGACTCAAGACGATAGTTACCGGATAAGGCGCAGCGGTCGGGCTGAACG
GGGGGTTCGTGCACACAGCCCAGCTTGGAGCGAACGACCTACACCGAACTGAGATACCTACAGCGTGAGC
ATTGAGAAAGCGCCACGCTTCCCGAAGGGAGAAAGGCGGACAGGTATCCGGTAAGCGGCAGGGTCGGAAC
AGGAGAGCGCACGAGGGAGCTTCCAGGGGGAAACGCCTGGTATCTTTATAGTCCTGTCGGGTTTCGCCAC
CTCTGACTTGAGCGTCGATTTTTGTGATGCTCGTCAGGGGGGCGGAGCCTATGGAAAAACGCCAGCAACG
CGGCCTTTTTACGGTTCCTGGCCTTTTGCTGGCCTTTTGCTCACATGTTCTTTCCTGCGTTATCCCCTGA
TTCTGTGGATAACCGTATTACCGCCTTTGAGTGAGCTGATACCGCTCGCCGCAGCCGAACGACCGAGCGC
AGCGAGTCAGTGAGCGAGGAAGCGGAAGAGCGCCCAATACGCAAACCGCCTCTCCCCGCGCGTTGGCCGA
TTCATTAATGCAGCTGGCACGACAGGTTTCCCGACTGGAAAGCGGGCAGTGAGCGCAACGCAATTAATAC
GCGTACCGCTAGCCAGGAAGAGTTTGTAGAAACGCAAAAAGGCCATCCGTCAGGATGGCCTTCTGCTTAG
TTTGATGCCTGGCAGTTTATGGCGGGCGTCCTGCCCGCCACCCTCCGGGCCGTTGCTTCACAACGTTCAA
ATCCGCTCCCGGCGGATTTGTCCTACTCAGGAGAGCGTTCACCGACAAACAACAGATAAAACGAAAGGCC
CAGTCTTCCGACTGAGCCTTTCGTTTTATTTGATGCCTGGCAGTTCCCTACTCTCGCGTTAACGCTAGCA
TGGATGTTTTCCCAGTCACGACGTTGTAAAACGACGGCCAGTCTTAAG
