>Addgene plasmid #63478 | pFusB2-9 | addgene partial sequence | sequence record 115630 | pCR8_R1 5'-cgaaccgaacaggcttatgt-3'
GCGTCACCCGGCAACCTTGGGTAGCAGCGAAGTCGAGGCATTTCTGTCCTGGCTGGTCTAGACGTCTCGA
TAGCCACCACTTGGTCCGGGGTCAGGCCATGGTCCTGGCACAGCACCGGCAACAGCCGCTGCACCGTTTC
GAGCGCTTGCTTGCCGCCAATGTTGCTGGCGATAGCCACCACTTGGTCCGGGGTCAGGCCATGGTCCTGG
CACAGCACCGGCAACAGCCGCTGCACCGTTTCGAGCGCTTGCTTGCCGCCATTGTTGCTGGCGATAGCCA
CCACTTGGTCCGGGGTCAGGCCATGAGACGCTTAAGACTGGCCGTCGTTTTACAACGTCGTGACTGGGAA
AACATCCATGCTAGCGTTAACGCGAGAGTAGGGAACTGCCAGGCATCAAATAAAACGAAAGGCTCAGTCG
GAAGACTGGGCCTTTCGTTTTATCTGTTGTTTGTCGGTGAACGCTCTCCTGAGTAGGACAAATCCGCCGG
GAGCGGATTTGAACGTTGTGAAGCAACGGCCCGGAGGGTGGCGGGCAGGACGCCCGCCATAAACTGCCAG
GCATCAAACTAAGCAGAAGGCCATCCTGACGGATGGCCTTTTTGCGTTTCTACAAACTCTTCCTGGCTAG
CGGTACGCGTATTAATTGCGTT
