[The description below was written by a language model from this plasmid's Addgene catalogue record.]
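Description:
pFusB2-9 is a small bacterial library plasmid from the FusX system, a one-step TALE assembly platform used to build custom TAL effector nucleases and related DNA-binding fusions. It is built on the FusB2 backbone (about 3 kb without insert), is classed as a TALEN vector, and is maintained in E. coli as a high-copy plasmid under spectinomycin selection. The record does not name the origin of replication or list any other backbone features, and no feature table is provided, so the detailed layout of the plasmid cannot be described beyond the catalogue fields.

The payload is a synthetic two-repeat TALE module carrying the repeat-variable diresidues NN and NI, also labelled B2_GA. Under the standard TALE code, NN preferentially recognises guanine and NI recognises adenine, so this module specifies the dinucleotide GA. It is designated to fill RVD positions 13 and 14 of the final repeat array. The insert was placed in the backbone through BsaI sites that were destroyed during cloning, which is typical of Golden Gate-style construction with type IIS enzymes, where cleavage outside the recognition site leaves defined overhangs and seamless junctions. There is no promoter, tag or reporter recorded, consistent with a component that is not meant to be expressed on its own.

In use, pFusB2-9 is one member of a set of pre-assembled B2 plasmids covering the possible dinucleotide combinations. The user picks the one matching the target sequence at positions 13-14 and combines it with modules for the other positions and a receiver vector to generate a complete TALE array for genome editing or related applications.
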