Addgene plasmid #63478: pFusB2-9
Purpose: Encodes RVD positions 13-14 in TALEN assembly
Depositing lab: Stephen Ekker. Depositing organization: Mayo Foundation for Medical Education and Research. Publication: FusX: A rapid one-step TALE assembly system for genome science. Ma AC, McNulty MS, Tanya PL, Jarryd CM, Martinez-Galvez G, Argue DP, Lee HB, Urban MD, Bullard CE, Blackburn PR, Man TK, Clark KJ, Ekker SC. Hum Gene Ther. 2016 Jun;27(6):451-63. doi: 10.1089/hum.2015.172 PubMed 26854857.
Backbone
  Vector backbone: FusB2
  Backbone size w/o insert (bp): 2988
  Vector type: TALEN
Growth in bacteria
  Bacterial resistance: Spectinomycin, 50 μg/mL
  Growth temperature: 37°C
  Growth strain: DH5alpha
  Copy number: High Copy
Gene/Insert
  Gene/Insert name: NN NI (alt name: B2_GA)
  Species: Synthetic
  Mutation: none
  Cloning method: Restriction Enzyme; 5′ cloning site BsaI (destroyed during cloning); 3′ cloning site BsaI (destroyed during cloning)
  Sequencing primers: 5′ pCR8_F1; 3′ pCR8_R1
Terms and licenses: Academic/Nonprofit Terms; Industry Terms: Not Available to Industry
How to cite: pFusB2-9 was a gift from Stephen Ekker (Addgene plasmid # 63478 ; http://n2t.net/addgene:63478 ; RRID:Addgene_63478)
